>Addgene plasmid #223734 | pETDuet1_FUNDC1(1-50aa)-THROMBIN-GST (WT) | addgene full sequence | sequence record 447577 | Addgene NGS Result
GGGGAATTGTGAGCGGATAACAATTCCCCTCTAGAAATAATTTTGTTTAACTTTAAGAAGGAGATATACC
ATGGGCAGCAGCCATCACCATCATCACCACAGCCAGGATCCGAATTCGAGCTCGGCGCGCCTGCAGGTCG
ACAAGCTTGCGGCCGCATAATGCTTAAGTCGAACAGAAAGTAATCGTATTGTACACGGCCGCATAATCGA
AATTAATACGACTCACTATAGGGGAATTGTGAGCGGATAACAATTCCCCATCTTAGTATATTAGTTAAGT
ATAAGAAGGAGATATACATATGGCGACCCGGAACCCCCCTCCCCAAGACTATGAAAGTGATGACGACTCT
TATGAAGTGTTGGATTTAACTGAGTATGCAAGAAGACACCAGTGGTGGAATCGAGTGTTTGGCCACAGTT
CGGGACCTATGGTAGAAAAATACTCAGTAGGATCACTGGTTCCGCGTGGATCCGGCGGATCCCCTATACT
AGGTTATTGGAAAATTAAGGGCCTTGTGCAACCCACTCGACTTCTTTTGGAATATCTTGAAGAAAAATAT
GAAGAGCATTTGTATGAGCGCGATGAAGGTGATAAATGGCGAAACAAAAAGTTTGAATTGGGTTTGGAGT
TTCCCAATCTTCCTTATTATATTGATGGTGATGTTAAATTAACACAGTCTATGGCCATCATACGTTATAT
AGCTGACAAGCACAACATGTTGGGTGGTTGTCCAAAAGAGCGTGCAGAGATTTCAATGCTTGAAGGAGCG
GTTTTGGATATTAGATACGGTGTTTCGAGAATTGCATATAGTAAAGACTTTGAAACTCTCAAAGTTGATT
TTCTTAGCAAGCTACCTGAAATGCTGAAAATGTTCGAAGATCGTTTATGTCATAAAACATATTTAAATGG
TGATCATGTAACCCATCCTGACTTCATGTTGTATGACGCTCTTGATGTTGTTTTATACATGGACCCAATG
TGCCTGGATGCGTTCCCAAAATTAGTTTGTTTTAAAAAACGTATTGAAGCTATCCCACAAATTGATAAGT
ACTTGAAATCCAGCAAGTATATAGCATGGCCTTTGCAGGGCTGGCAAGCCACGTTTGGTGGTGGCGACCA
TCCTCCAAAATAGCTCGAGTCTGGTAAAGAAACCGCTGCTGCGAAATTTGAACGCCAGCACATGGACTCG
TCTACTAGCGCAGCTTAATTAACCTAGGCTGCTGCCACCGCTGAGCAATAACTAGCATAACCCCTTGGGG
CCTCTAAACGGGTCTTGAGGGGTTTTTTGCTGAAAGGAGGAACTATATCCGGATTGGCGAATGGG
[124 nt withheld, positions 1326-1449]
C
[91 nt withheld, positions 1451-1541]
A
[49 nt withheld, positions 1543-1591]
CCTTTGACGTTGGAGTCCACGTTCTTT
[37 nt withheld, positions 1619-1655]
ACCCTATCTCGGTCTATTCTTTTGATTTATAAGGGATTTTGCCGATTTCGGCCTATTGGTTAAAAAATGA
GCTGATTTAACAAAAATTTAACGCGAATTTTAACAAAATATTAACGTTTACAATTTCTGGCGGCACGATG
GCATGAGATTATCAAAAAGGATCTTCACCTAGATCCTTTTAAATTAAAAATGAAGTTTTAAATCAATCTA
AAGTATATATGAGTAAACTTGGTCTGACAGTTACCAATGCTTAATCAGTGAGGCACCTATCTCAGCGATC
TGTCTATTTCGTTCATCCATAGTTGCCTGACTCCCCGTCGTGTAGATAACTACGATACGGGAGGGCTTAC
CATCTGGCCCCAGTGCTGCAATGATACCGCGAGACCCACGCTCACCGGCTCCAGATTTATCAGCAATAAA
CCAGCCAGCCGGAAGGGCCGAGCGCAGAAGTGGTCCTGCAACTTTATCCGCCTCCATCCAGTCTATTAAT
TGTTGCCGGGAAGCTAGAGTAAGTAGTTCGCCAGTTAATAGTTTGCGCAACGTTGTTGCCATTGCTACAG
GCATCGTGGTGTCACGCTCGTCGTTTGGTATGGCTTCATTCAGCTCCGGTTCCCAACGATCAAGGCGAGT
TACATGATCCCCCATGTTGTGCAAAAAAGCGGTTAGCTCCTTCGGTCCTCCGATCGTTGTCAGAAGTAAG
TTGGCCGCAGTGTTATCACTCATGGTTATGGCAGCACTGCATAATTCTCTTACTGTCATGCCATCCGTAA
GATGCTTTTCTGTGACTGGTGAGTACTCAACCAAGTCATTCTGAGAATAGTGTATGCGGCGACCGAGTTG
CTCTTGCCCGGCGTCAATACGGGATAATACCGCGCCACATAGCAGAACTTTAAAAGTGCTCATCATTGGA
AAACGTTCTTCGGGGCGAAAACTCTCAAGGATCTTACCGCTGTTGAGATCCAGTTCGATGTAACCCACTC
GTGCACCCAACTGATCTTCAGCATCTTTTACTTTCACCAGCGTTTCTGGGTGAGCAAAAACAGGAAGGCA
AAATGCCGCAAAAAAGGGAATAAGGGCGACACGGAAATGTTGAATACTCATACTCTTCCTTTTTCAATCA
TGATTGAAGCATTTATCAGGGTTATTGTCTCATGAGCGGATACATATTTGAATGTATTTAGAAAAATAAA
CAAATAGGTCATGACCAAAATCCCTTAACGTGAGTTTTCGTTCCACTGAGCGTCAGACCCCGTAGAAAAG
ATCAAAGGATCTTCTTGAGATCCTTTTTTTCTGCGCGTAATCTGCTGCTTGCAAACAAAAAAACCACCGC
TACCAGCGGTGGTTTGTTTGCCGGATCAAGAGCTACCAACTCTTTTTCCGAAGGTAACTGGCTTCAGCAG
AGCGCAGATACCAAATACTGTCCTTCTAGTGTAGCCGTAGTTAGGCCACCACTTCAAGAACTCTGTAGCA
CCGCCTACATACCTCGCTCTGCTAATCCTGTTACCAGTGGCTGCTGCCAGTGGCGATAAGTCGTGTCTTA
CCGGGTTGGACTCAAGACGATAGTTACCGGATAAGGCGCAGCGGTCGGGCTGAACGGGGGGTTCGTGCAC
ACAGCCCAGCTTGGAGCGAACGACCTACACCGAACTGAGATACCTACAGCGTGAGCTATGAGAAAGCGCC
ACGCTTCCCGAAGGGAGAAAGGCGGACAGGTATCCGGTAAGCGGCAGGGTCGGAACAGGAGAGCGCACGA
GGGAGCTTCCAGGGGGAAACGCCTGGTATCTTTATAGTCCTGTCGGGTTTCGCCACCTCTGACTTGAGCG
TCGATTTTTGTGATGCTCGTCAGGGGGGCGGAGCCTATGGAAAAACGCCAGCAACGCGGCCTTTTTACGG
TTCCTGGCCTTTTGCTGGCCTTTTGCTCACATGTTCTTTCCTGCGTTATCCCCTGATTCTGTGGATAACC
GTATTACCGCCTTTGAGTGAGCTGATACCGCTCGCCGCAGCCGAACGACCGAGCGCAGCGAGTCAGTGAG
CGAGGAAGCGGAAGAGCGCCTGATGCGGTATTTTCTCCTTACGCATCTGTGCGGTATTTCACACCGCAAT
GGTGCACTCTCAGTACAATCTGCTCTGATGCCGCATAGTTAAGCCAGTATACACTCCGCTATCGCTACGT
GACTGGGTCATGGCTGCGCCCCGACACCCGCCAACACCCGCTGACGCGCCCTGACGGGCTTGTCTGCTCC
CGGCATCCGCTTACAGACAAGCTGTGACCGTCTCCGGGAGCTGCATGTGTCAGAGGTTTTCACCGTCATC
ACCGAAACGCGCGAGGCAGCTGCGGTAAAGCTCATCAGCGTGGTCGTGAAGCGATTCACAGATGTCTGCC
TGTTCATCCGCGTCCAGCTCGTTGAGTTTCTCCAGAAGCGTTAATGTCTGGCTTCTGATAAAGCGGGCCA
TGTTAAGGGCGGTTTTTTCCTGTTTGGTCACTGATGCCTCCGTGTAAGGGGGATTTCTGTTCATGGGGGT
AATGATACCGATGAAACGAGAGAGGATGCTCACGATACGGGTTACTGATGATGAACATGCCCGGTTACTG
GAACGTTGTGAGGGTAAACAACTGGCGGTATGGATGCGGCGGGACCAGAGAAAAATCACTCAGGGTCAAT
GCCAGCGCTTCGTTAATACAGATGTAGGTGTTCCACAGGGTAGCCAGCAGCATCCTGCGATGCAGATCCG
GAACATAATGGTGCAGGGCGCTGACTTCCGCGTTTCCAGACTTTACGAAACACGGAAACCGAAGACCATT
CATGTTGTTGCTCAGGTCGCAGACGTTTTGCAGCAGCAGTCGCTTCACGTTCGCTCGCGTATCGGTGATT
CATTCTGCTAACCAGTAAGGCAACCCCGCCAGCCTAGCCGGGTCCTCAACGACAGGAGCACGATCATGCT
AGTCATGCCCCGCGCCCACCGGAAGGAGCTGACTGGGTTGAAGGCTCTCAAGGGCATCGGTCGAGATCCC
GGTGCCTAATGAGTGAGCTAACTTACATTAATTGCGTTGCGCTCACTGCCCGCTTTCCAGTCGGGAAACC
TGTCGTGCCAGCTGCATTAATGAATCGGCCAACGCGCGGGGAGAGGCGGTTTGCGTATTGGGCGCCAGGG
TGGTTTTTCTTTTCACCAGTGAGACGGGCAACAGCTGATTGCCCTTCACCGCCTGGCCCTGAGAGAGTTG
CAGCAAGCGGTCCACGCTGGTTTGCCCCAGCAGGCGAAAATCCTGTTTGATGGTGGTTAACGGCGGGATA
TAACATGAGCTGTCTTCGGTATCGTCGTATCCCACTACCGAGATGTCCGCACCAACGCGCAGCCCGGACT
CGGTAATGGCGCGCATTGCGCCCAGCGCCATCTGATCGTTGGCAACCAGCATCGCAGTGGGAACGATGCC
CTCATTCAGCATTTGCATGGTTTGTTGAAAACCGGACATGGCACTCCAGTCGCCTTCCCGTTCCGCTATC
GGCTGAATTTGATTGCGAGTGAGATATTTATGCCAGCCAGCCAGACGCAGACGCGCCGAGACAGAACTTA
ATGGGCCCGCTAACAGCGCGATTTGCTGGTGACCCAATGCGACCAGATGCTCCACGCCCAGTCGCGTACC
GTCTTCATGGGAGAAAATAATACTGTTGATGGGTGTCTGGTCAGAGACATCAAGAAATAACGCCGGAACA
TTAGTGCAGGCAGCTTCCACAGCAATGGCATCCTGGTCATCCAGCGGATAGTTAATGATCAGCCCACTGA
CGCGTTGCGCGAGAAGATTGTGCACCGCCGCTTTACAGGCTTCGACGCCGCTTCGTTCTACCATCGACAC
CACCACGCTGGCACCCAGTTGATCGGCGCGAGATTTAATCGCCGCGACAATTTGCGACGGCGCGTGCAGG
GCCAGACTGGAGGTGGCAACGCCAATCAGCAACGACTGTTTGCCCGCCAGTTGTTGTGCCACGCGGTTGG
GAATGTAATTCAGCTCCGCCATCGCCGCTTCCACTTTTTCCCGCGTTTTCGCAGAAACGTGGCTGGCCTG
GTTCACCACGCGGGAAACGGTCTGATAAGAGACACCGGCATACTCTGCGACATCGTATAACGTTACTGGT
TTCACATTCACCACCCTGAATTGACTCTCTTCCGGGCGCTATCATGCCATACCGCGAAAGGTTTTGCGCC
ATTCGATGGTGTCCGGGATCTCGACGCTCTCCCTTATGCGACTCCTGCATTAGGAAGCAGCCCAGTAGTA
GGTTGAGGCCGTTGAGCACCGCCGCCGCAAGGAATGGTGCATGCAAGGAGATGGCGCCCAACAGTCCCCC
GGCCACGGGGCCTGCCACCATACCCACGCCGAAACAAGCGCTCATGAGCCCGAAGTGGCGAGCCCGATCT
TCCCCATCGGTGATGTCGGCGATATAGGCGCCAGCAACCGCACCTGTGGCGCCGGTGATGCCGGCCACGA
TGCGTCCGGCGTAGAGGATCGAGATCGATCTCGATCCCGCGAAATTAATACGACTCACTATA
Features (pLannotate 1.2.2; 22 found; start..end, strand, type, name):
      3..27      +  protein_bind   lac operator: The lac repressor binds to the lac operator to inhibit transcription in E. coli. This inhibition can be relieved by adding lactose or isopropyl-β-D-thiogalactopyranoside (IPTG). lac repressor encoded by lacI
     42..64      +  RBS            RBS: efficient ribosome binding site from bacteriophage T7 gene 10 (Olins and Rangwala, 1989)
    214..232     +  promoter       T7 promoter: promoter for bacteriophage T7 RNA polymerase
    233..257     +  protein_bind   lac operator: The lac repressor binds to the lac operator to inhibit transcription in E. coli. This inhibition can be relieved by adding lactose or isopropyl-β-D-thiogalactopyranoside (IPTG). lac repressor encoded by lacI
    300..470     +  CDS            FUNDC1 (fragment): FUND1_HUMAN - Experimental evidence at protein level: Swiss-Prot protein existence level 1. Acts as an activator of hypoxia-induced mitophagy, an important mechanism for mitochondrial quality control. From Homo sapiens (Human).
    480..1132    +  CDS            GST (fragment): glutathione S-transferase from Schistosoma japonicum
   1146..1187    +  CDS            S-Tag (fragment): affinity and epitope tag derived from pancreatic ribonuclease A
   1217..1234    +  CDS            SET1 (fragment): solubility-enhancement tag derived from T7 phage gene 10B
   1242..1289    +  terminator     T7 terminator: transcription terminator for bacteriophage T7 RNA polymerase
   1326..1781    +  rep_origin     f1 ori (sequence partly withheld): f1 bacteriophage origin of replication; arrow indicates direction of (+) strand synthesis
   1896..2756    -  CDS            AmpR: β-lactamase; bla; confers resistance to ampicillin, carbenicillin, and related antibiotics
   2757..2849    -  promoter       AmpR promoter: bla
   2930..3518    +  rep_origin     ori: high-copy-number ColE1/pMB1/pBR322/pUC origin of replication
   3704..3843    -  misc_feature   bom: basis of mobility region from pBR322
   3945..4136    -  CDS            rop: Rop protein, which maintains plasmids at low copy number; rop
   4153..4533    +  CDS            YPB1_ECOLX: Protein predicted: Swiss-Prot protein existence level 4. From Escherichia coli.
   4595..4659    -  CDS            TcR (fragment): tetracycline efflux protein; tet; confers resistance to tetracycline
   4674..4695    -  protein_bind   CAP binding site: CAP binding activates transcription in the presence of cAMP. E. coli catabolite activator protein
   4708..5790    -  CDS            lacI: lac repressor; lacI; The lac repressor binds to the lac operator to inhibit transcription in E. coli. This inhibition can be relieved by adding lactose or isopropyl-β-D-thiogalactopyranoside (IPTG).
   5791..5868    -  promoter       lacI promoter: lacI
   5876..6155    -  CDS            TcR (fragment): tetracycline efflux protein; tet; confers resistance to tetracycline
   6181..2       +  promoter       T7 promoter (across the origin): promoter for bacteriophage T7 RNA polymerase
