[The description below was written by a language model from this plasmid's Addgene catalogue record and pLannotate feature annotations shown in this document.]
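Description:
pETDuet1_FUNDC1(1-50aa)-THROMBIN-GST (WT) is a bacterial expression plasmid built on the pET-Duet backbone for producing a recombinant protein in E. coli for purification. It is about 6.2 kb, carries a ColE1/pBR322-type origin together with the rop gene and bom region, an f1 phage origin, and an ampicillin resistance gene (β-lactamase) for selection. A lacI cassette on the plasmid supplies lac repressor. Short tetracycline-resistance fragments and a predicted E. coli ORF annotated nearby appear to be non-functional backbone remnants.

As in other Duet vectors, two T7 promoter/lac operator units are present. The first, spanning the sequence origin and followed by a T7 gene 10 ribosome binding site, has no annotated coding sequence behind it, so the first cloning site seems to be empty. The insert sits downstream of the second T7 promoter/lac operator. It encodes residues 1–50 of human FUNDC1, described as the soluble part of this mitophagy receptor and in wild-type form, joined at its C terminus to Schistosoma japonicum GST. According to the record, a thrombin cleavage site lies between the two, although it is not separately annotated in the feature table. Vector-derived S-tag and SET1 fragments are annotated after GST, but whether they are translated is not stated, and a T7 terminator closes the unit.

Expression depends on T7 RNA polymerase supplied by the host and is inducible with IPTG through release of lac repression. The GST moiety allows glutathione affinity capture or pull-down use, and thrombin cleavage can release the FUNDC1 fragment. The associated work concerns in vitro reconstitution of mitophagy initiation.
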