Addgene plasmid #223734: pETDuet1_FUNDC1(1-50aa)-THROMBIN-GST (WT)
Purpose: Expression of recombinant protein for purification
Depositing lab: Sascha Martens. Depositing organization: University of Vienna. Publication: Reconstitution of BNIP3/NIX-mitophagy initiation reveals hierarchical flexibility of the autophagy machinery. Adriaenssens E, Schaar S, Cook ASI, Stuke JFM, Sawa-Makarska J, Nguyen TN, Ren X, Schuschnig M, Romanov J, Khuu G, Uoselis L, Lazarou M, Hummer G, Hurley JH, Martens S. Nat Cell Biol. 2025 Jul 25. doi: 10.1038/s41556-025-01712-y. PubMed 40715440.
Backbone
  Vector backbone: pET-Duet
  Vector type: Bacterial Expression
Growth in bacteria
  Bacterial resistance: Ampicillin, 100 μg/mL
  Growth temperature: 37°C
  Growth strain: DH5alpha
  Copy number: Unknown
Gene/Insert
  Gene/Insert name: FUNDC1 soluble part
  Species: H. sapiens (human)
  Mutation: aa 1-50 only
  Entrez Gene: FUNDC1 (a.k.a. RP4-551E13.3)
  Tag / fusion protein: Thrombin cleavage-GST (C terminal on insert)
  Cloning method: Gibson Cloning
Terms and licenses: Academic/Nonprofit Terms; Industry Terms: Not Available to Industry
Depositor comments: Internal #: SMc1839 . Please visit https://doi.org/10.1101/2024.08.28.609967 for bioRxiv preprint.
How to cite: pETDuet1_FUNDC1(1-50aa)-THROMBIN-GST (WT) was a gift from Sascha Martens (Addgene plasmid # 223734 ; http://n2t.net/addgene:223734 ; RRID:Addgene_223734)
